Addgene plasmid #69228: pCSDest2-SpCas9-MT3-NLS-3XHA-NLS-ZFP_TS2
Purpose: Expresses R1335K mutant SpCas9 fused to ZFP-TS2 in mammalian cell
Depositing lab: Scot Wolfe. Depositing organization: University of Massachusetts, Worcester. Publication: DNA-binding-domain fusions enhance the targeting range and precision of Cas9. Bolukbasi MF, Gupta A, Oikemus S, Derr AG, Garber M, Brodsky MH, Zhu LJ, Wolfe SA. Nat Methods. 2015 Oct 19. doi: 10.1038/nmeth.3624. PubMed 26480473.
Backbone
  Vector backbone: pCSDest2-SpCas9-MT3-NLS-3XHA-NLS-Zif268
  Vector type: Mammalian Expression, CRISPR
Growth in bacteria
  Bacterial resistance: Ampicillin, 100 μg/mL
  Growth temperature: 37°C
  Growth strain: XL1 Blue
  Copy number: Unknown
Gene/Insert
  Gene/Insert name: TS2 ZFP
  Species: Synthetic
  Tag / fusion protein: NLS-3XHA-NLS (N terminal on backbone)
  Cloning method: Restriction Enzyme; 5′ cloning site BspEI (not destroyed); 3′ cloning site XhoI (not destroyed)
  Sequencing primers: 5′ CACAGGGATAAGCCCATCAG; 3′ T3
Terms and licenses: Academic/Nonprofit Terms; Industry Terms: Not Available to Industry
How to cite: pCSDest2-SpCas9-MT3-NLS-3XHA-NLS-ZFP_TS2 was a gift from Scot Wolfe (Addgene plasmid # 69228 ; http://n2t.net/addgene:69228 ; RRID:Addgene_69228)
