[The description below was written by a language model from this plasmid's Addgene catalogue record and pLannotate feature annotations shown in this document.]
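Description:
pCSDest2-SpCas9-MT3-NLS-3XHA-NLS-ZFP_TS2 is an 8.8 kb mammalian expression and CRISPR plasmid that produces a Streptococcus pyogenes Cas9 variant fused to a synthetic zinc finger protein. It was made from the sibling construct carrying Zif268 in the same position, by exchanging that DNA-binding domain for the TS2 ZFP between BspEI and XhoI sites, both of which are retained. In bacteria it replicates from a high-copy ColE1/pUC-type origin and is selected with ampicillin through the β-lactamase gene. An f1 origin and remnants of the lac region (promoter, operator, and lacZα and lacI fragments) are carried over from the parental cloning vector.

The expression unit is driven by the simian cytomegalovirus IE94 enhancer/promoter, which spans the sequence origin. It is followed by an SP6 promoter and an attB1 Gateway recombination scar, then the Cas9 open reading frame. According to the catalogue entry, this Cas9 is the MT3 version carrying the R1335K substitution. Downstream lies the NLS-3xHA-NLS linker, which supplies nuclear import signals and an epitope for detection, and then the TS2 zinc finger array. The automated annotation recognises the array only as short homology fragments (hits to a fly zinc finger protein and to ZFHD1) rather than as a named feature. An SV40 polyadenylation signal terminates the transcript, and T7 and T3 promoter sequences flank it in the reverse orientation.

The associated publication concerns DNA-binding-domain fusions that improve the targeting range and precision of Cas9, and this construct is a component of that system. No guide RNA cassette is annotated, so the guide presumably has to be supplied separately.
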