Features (pLannotate 1.2.2; 19 found; start..end, strand, type, name):
     37..55      +  promoter       SP6 promoter: promoter for bacteriophage SP6 RNA polymerase
    110..134     +  protein_bind   attB1: mutant version of attB; recombination site for the Gateway® BP reaction BP Clonase™
    144..4247    +  CDS            Cas9: Cas9 (Csn1) endonuclease from the Streptococcus pyogenes Type II CRISPR/Cas system generates RNA-guided double strand breaks in DNA
   4281..4370    +  CDS            3xHA: three tandem HA epitope tags
   4425..4520    +  CDS            ESCA_PSYCI (fragment): Protein inferred from homology: Swiss-Prot protein existence level 3. From Psychoda cinerea (Psychod fly).
   4656..4675    +  CDS            ZFHD1 (DNA binding domain) (fragment): composite human DNA-binding domain composed of domains from the transcription factors Zif268 and Oct-1 (Pomerantz et al., 1995)
   4797..4814    -  promoter       T7 promoter (fragment): promoter for bacteriophage T7 RNA polymerase
   4819..4953    -  polyA_signal   SV40 poly(A) signal: SV40 polyadenylation signal
   5066..5084    -  promoter       T3 promoter: promoter for bacteriophage T3 RNA polymerase
   5129..5145    -  protein_bind   lac operator: The lac repressor binds to the lac operator to inhibit transcription in E. coli. This inhibition can be relieved by adding lactose or isopropyl-β-D-thiogalactopyranoside (IPTG). lac repressor encoded by lacI
   5153..5183    -  promoter       lac promoter: promoter for the E. coli lac operon
   5198..5219    -  protein_bind   CAP binding site: CAP binding activates transcription in the presence of cAMP. E. coli catabolite activator protein
   5232..5324    -  CDS            lacI (fragment): lac repressor; lacI; The lac repressor binds to the lac operator to inhibit transcription in E. coli. This inhibition can be relieved by adding lactose or isopropyl-β-D-thiogalactopyranoside (IPTG).
   5507..6095    -  rep_origin     ori: high-copy-number ColE1/pMB1/pBR322/pUC origin of replication
   6266..7126    -  CDS            AmpR: β-lactamase; bla; confers resistance to ampicillin, carbenicillin, and related antibiotics
   7127..7231    -  promoter       AmpR promoter: bla
   7284..7712    -  rep_origin     f1 ori (sequence partly withheld): f1 bacteriophage origin of replication; arrow indicates direction of (+) strand synthesis
   7717..7783    -  CDS            lacZα (fragment): LacZα fragment of β-galactosidase; lacZ fragment
   7786..2       +  promoter       CMV IE94 promoter (across the origin): enhancer/promoter region of simian cytomegalovirus major immediate early transcription unit IE94
>Addgene plasmid #69228 | pCSDest2-SpCas9-MT3-NLS-3XHA-NLS-ZFP_TS2 | depositor full sequence | sequence record 122305 | pCSDest2-SpCas9-MT3-NLS-3XHA-NLS-ZFP_TS2 sequence 8768 bps
ACCGCCATTCTGCCTGGGGACGTCGGAGCAAGCTTGATTTAGGTGACACTATAGAATACAAGCTACTTGT
TCTTTTTGCAGGATCCCATCGATTCGAATTCAAGGATCAACAAGTTTGTACAAAAAAGCAGGCTGGCGCC
ACCATGGACAAGAAGTACTCCATTGGGCTCGATATCGGTACCAACAGCGTCGGCTGGGCCGTCATTACGG
ACGAGTACAAGGTGCCGAGCAAAAAATTCAAAGTTCTGGGCAATACCGATCGCCACAGCATAAAGAAGAA
CCTCATTGGAGCCCTCCTGTTCGACTCCGGGGAGACGGCCGAAGCCACGCGGCTCAAAAGAACAGCACGG
CGCAGATATACCCGCAGAAAGAATCGGATCTGCTACCTGCAGGAGATCTTTAGTAATGAGATGGCTAAGG
TGGATGACTCTTTCTTCCATAGGCTGGAGGAGTCCTTTTTGGTGGAGGAGGATAAAAAGCACGAGCGCCA
CCCAATCTTTGGCAATATCGTGGACGAGGTGGCGTACCATGAAAAGTACCCAACCATATATCATCTGAGG
AAGAAGCTGGTAGACAGTACTGATAAGGCTGACTTGCGGTTGATCTATCTCGCGCTGGCGCACATGATCA
AATTTCGGGGACACTTCCTCATCGAGGGGGACCTGAACCCAGACAACAGCGATGTCGACAAACTCTTTAT
CCAACTGGTTCAGACTTACAATCAGCTTTTCGAGGAGAACCCGATCAACGCATCCGGCGTTGACGCCAAA
GCAATCCTGAGCGCTAGGCTGTCCAAATCCCGGCGGCTCGAAAACCTCATCGCACAGCTCCCTGGGGAGA
AGAAGAACGGCCTGTTTGGTAATCTTATCGCCCTGTCACTCGGGCTGACCCCCAACTTTAAATCTAACTT
CGACCTGGCCGAAGATGCCAAGCTGCAACTGAGCAAAGACACCTACGATGATGATCTCGACAATCTGCTG
GCCCAGATCGGCGACCAGTACGCAGACCTTTTTTTGGCGGCAAAGAACCTGTCAGACGCCATTCTGCTGA
GTGATATTCTGCGAGTGAACACGGAGATCACCAAAGCTCCGCTGAGCGCTAGTATGATCAAGCGCTATGA
TGAGCACCACCAAGACTTGACTTTGCTGAAGGCCCTTGTCAGACAGCAACTGCCTGAGAAGTACAAGGAA
ATTTTCTTCGATCAGTCTAAAAATGGCTACGCCGGATACATTGACGGCGGAGCAAGCCAGGAGGAATTTT
ACAAATTTATTAAGCCCATCTTGGAAAAAATGGACGGCACCGAGGAGCTGCTGGTAAAGCTGAACAGAGA
AGATCTGTTGCGCAAACAGCGCACTTTCGACAATGGAAGCATCCCCCACCAGATTCACCTGGGCGAACTG
CACGCTATCCTCAGGCGGCAAGAGGATTTCTACCCCTTTTTGAAAGATAACAGGGAAAAGATTGAGAAAA
TCCTCACATTTCGGATACCCTACTATGTAGGCCCCCTCGCTCGGGGAAATTCCAGATTCGCGTGGATGAC
TCGCAAATCAGAAGAGACCATCACTCCCTGGAACTTCGAGGAAGTCGTGGATAAGGGGGCCTCTGCCCAG
TCCTTCATCGAAAGGATGACTAACTTTGATAAAAATCTGCCTAACGAAAAGGTGCTTCCTAAACACTCTC
TGCTGTACGAGTACTTCACAGTTTATAACGAGCTCACCAAGGTCAAATACGTCACAGAAGGGATGAGAAA
GCCAGCATTCCTGTCTGGAGAGCAGAAGAAAGCTATCGTGGACCTCCTCTTCAAGACGAACCGGAAAGTT
ACCGTGAAACAGCTCAAAGAAGACTATTTCAAAAAGATTGAATGTTTCGACTCTGTTGAAATCAGCGGAG
TGGAGGATCGCTTCAACGCATCCCTGGGAACGTATCACGATCTCCTGAAAATCATTAAAGACAAGGACTT
CCTGGACAATGAGGAGAACGAGGACATTCTTGAGGACATTGTCCTCACCCTTACGTTGTTTGAAGATAGG
GAGATGATTGAAGAACGCTTGAAAACTTACGCTCATCTCTTCGACGACAAAGTCATGAAACAGCTCAAGA
GACGCCGATATACAGGATGGGGGCGGCTGTCAAGAAAACTGATCAATGGCATCCGAGACAAGCAGAGTGG
AAAGACAATCCTGGATTTTCTTAAGTCCGATGGATTTGCCAACCGGAACTTCATGCAGTTGATCCATGAT
GACTCTCTCACCTTTAAGGAGGACATCCAGAAAGCACAAGTTTCTGGCCAGGGGGACAGTCTTCACGAGC
ACATCGCTAATCTTGCAGGTAGCCCAGCTATCAAAAAGGGAATACTGCAGACCGTTAAGGTCGTGGATGA
ACTCGTCAAAGTAATGGGAAGGCATAAGCCCGAGAATATCGTTATCGAGATGGCCCGAGAGAACCAAACT
ACCCAGAAGGGACAGAAGAACAGTAGGGAAAGGATGAAGAGGATTGAAGAGGGTATAAAAGAACTGGGGT
CCCAAATCCTTAAGGAACACCCAGTTGAAAACACCCAGCTTCAGAATGAGAAGCTCTACCTGTACTACCT
GCAGAACGGCAGGGACATGTACGTGGATCAGGAACTGGACATCAACCGGTTGTCCGACTACGACGTGGAT
CATATCGTGCCCCAAAGCTTTCTCAAAGATGATTCTATTGATAATAAAGTGTTGACAAGATCCGATAAAA
ATAGAGGGAAGAGTGATAACGTCCCCTCAGAAGAAGTTGTCAAGAAAATGAAAAATTATTGGCGGCAGCT
GCTGAACGCCAAACTGATCACACAACGGAAGTTCGATAATCTGACTAAGGCTGAACGAGGTGGCCTGTCT
GAGTTGGATAAAGCCGGCTTCATCAAAAGGCAGCTTGTTGAGACACGCCAGATCACCAAGCACGTGGCCC
AAATTCTCGATTCACGCATGAACACCAAGTACGATGAAAATGACAAACTGATTCGAGAGGTGAAAGTTAT
TACTCTGAAGTCTAAGCTGGTCTCAGATTTCAGAAAGGACTTTCAGTTTTATAAGGTGAGAGAGATCAAC
AATTACCACCATGCGCATGATGCCTACCTGAATGCAGTGGTAGGCACTGCACTTATCAAAAAATATCCCA
AGCTGGAATCTGAATTTGTTTACGGAGACTATAAAGTGTACGATGTTAGGAAAATGATCGCAAAGTCTGA
GCAGGAAATAGGCAAGGCCACCGCTAAGTACTTCTTTTACAGCAATATTATGAATTTTTTCAAGACCGAG
ATTACACTGGCCAATGGAGAGATTCGGAAGCGACCACTTATCGAAACAAACGGAGAAACAGGAGAAATCG
TGTGGGACAAGGGTAGGGATTTCGCGACAGTCCGCAAGGTCCTGTCCATGCCGCAGGTGAACATCGTTAA
AAAGACCGAAGTACAGACCGGAGGCTTCTCCAAGGAAAGTATCCTCCCGAAAAGGAACAGCGACAAGCTG
ATCGCACGCAAAAAAGATTGGGACCCCAAGAAATACGGCGGATTCGATTCTCCTACAGTCGCTTACAGTG
TACTGGTTGTGGCCAAAGTGGAGAAAGGGAAGTCTAAAAAACTCAAAAGCGTCAAGGAACTGCTGGGCAT
CACAATCATGGAGCGATCCAGCTTCGAGAAAAACCCCATCGACTTTCTCGAAGCGAAAGGATATAAAGAG
GTCAAAAAAGACCTCATCATTAAGCTGCCCAAGTACTCTCTCTTTGAGCTTGAAAACGGCCGGAAACGAA
TGCTCGCTAGTGCGGGCGAGCTGCAGAAAGGTAACGAGCTGGCACTGCCCTCTAAATACGTTAATTTCTT
GTATCTGGCCAGCCACTATGAAAAGCTCAAAGGGTCTCCCGAAGATAATGAGCAGAAGCAGCTGTTCGTG
GAACAACACAAACACTACCTTGATGAGATCATCGAGCAAATAAGCGAGTTCTCCAAAAGAGTGATCCTCG
CCGACGCTAACCTCGATAAGGTGCTTTCTGCTTACAATAAGCACAGGGATAAGCCCATCAGGGAGCAGGC
AGAAAACATTATCCACTTGTTTACTCTGACCAACTTGGGCGCGCCTGCAGCCTTCAAGTACTTCGACACC
ACCATAGACAGAAAGAAGTACACCTCTACAAAGGAGGTCCTGGACGCCACACTGATTCATCAGTCAATTA
CGGGGCTCTATGAAACAAGAATCGACCTCTCTCAGCTCGGTGGAGACGGCACCGGCGGGCCCAAGAAGAA
GAGGAAGGTATACCCATACGATGTTCCTGACTATGCGGGCTATCCCTATGACGTCCCGGACTATGCAGGA
TCGTATCCTTATGACGTTCCAGATTACGCTGGATCCGCCGCTCCGGCAGCTAAGAAAAAGAAACTGGATT
TCGAATCCGGAAAGCCCTATAAATGTCCTGAATGTGGCAAGTCCTTCTCGGAGAAGAGCCACCTGACACG
GCACCAACGCACGCACACTGGTGAGAAGCCATACGCGTGTCCTGTCGAGTCCTGTGACCGCCGCTTCAGT
CGGAGCGACCACCTGACACAGCACATCCGCATTCACACAGGGCAAAAACCGTTTCAATGCCGCATCTGCA
TGAGGAACTTCAGCGACAAGGGCCACCTGACCCGGCACATCCGCACCCACACAGGAGAAAAGCCCTTCGC
CTGTGACATCTGCGGCAGGAAGTTCGCGCGGAGCGACGACCTGACACGGCACACCAAGATCCACCTCCGT
CAGAAAGACCCCGGGTAATGACTCGAGCCTCTAGAACTATAGTGAGTCGTATTACGTAGATCCAGACATG
ATAAGATACATTGATGAGTTTGGACAAACCACAACTAGAATGCAGTGAAAAAAATGCTTTATTTGTGAAA
TTTGTGATGCTATTGCTTTATTTGTAACCATTATAAGCTGCAATAAACAAGTTAACAACAACAATTGCAT
TCATTTTATGTTTCAGGTTCAGGGGGAGGTGTGGGAGGTTTTTTAATTCGCGGCCGCGGCGCCAATGCAT
TGGGCCCGGTACCCAGCTTTTGTTCCCTTTAGTGAGGGTTAATTGCGCGCTTGGCGTAATCATGGTCATA
GCTGTTTCCTGTGTGAAATTGTTATCCGCTCACAATTCCACACAACATACGAGCCGGAAGCATAAAGTGT
AAAGCCTGGGGTGCCTAATGAGTGAGCTAACTCACATTAATTGCGTTGCGCTCACTGCCCGCTTTCCAGT
CGGGAAACCTGTCGTGCCAGCTGCATTAATGAATCGGCCAACGCGCGGGGAGAGGCGGTTTGCGTATTGG
GCGCTCTTCCGCTTCCTCGCTCACTGACTCGCTGCGCTCGGTCGTTCGGCTGCGGCGAGCGGTATCAGCT
CACTCAAAGGCGGTAATACGGTTATCCACAGAATCAGGGGATAACGCAGGAAAGAACATGTGAGCAAAAG
GCCAGCAAAAGGCCAGGAACCGTAAAAAGGCCGCGTTGCTGGCGTTTTTCCATAGGCTCCGCCCCCCTGA
CGAGCATCACAAAAATCGACGCTCAAGTCAGAGGTGGCGAAACCCGACAGGACTATAAAGATACCAGGCG
TTTCCCCCTGGAAGCTCCCTCGTGCGCTCTCCTGTTCCGACCCTGCCGCTTACCGGATACCTGTCCGCCT
TTCTCCCTTCGGGAAGCGTGGCGCTTTCTCATAGCTCACGCTGTAGGTATCTCAGTTCGGTGTAGGTCGT
TCGCTCCAAGCTGGGCTGTGTGCACGAACCCCCCGTTCAGCCCGACCGCTGCGCCTTATCCGGTAACTAT
CGTCTTGAGTCCAACCCGGTAAGACACGACTTATCGCCACTGGCAGCAGCCACTGGTAACAGGATTAGCA
GAGCGAGGTATGTAGGCGGTGCTACAGAGTTCTTGAAGTGGTGGCCTAACTACGGCTACACTAGAAGGAC
AGTATTTGGTATCTGCGCTCTGCTGAAGCCAGTTACCTTCGGAAAAAGAGTTGGTAGCTCTTGATCCGGC
AAACAAACCACCGCTGGTAGCGGTGGTTTTTTTGTTTGCAAGCAGCAGATTACGCGCAGAAAAAAAGGAT
CTCAAGAAGATCCTTTGATCTTTTCTACGGGGTCTGACGCTCAGTGGAACGAAAACTCACGTTAAGGGAT
TTTGGTCATGAGATTATCAAAAAGGATCTTCACCTAGATCCTTTTAAATTAAAAATGAAGTTTTAAATCA
ATCTAAAGTATATATGAGTAAACTTGGTCTGACAGTTACCAATGCTTAATCAGTGAGGCACCTATCTCAG
CGATCTGTCTATTTCGTTCATCCATAGTTGCCTGACTCCCCGTCGTGTAGATAACTACGATACGGGAGGG
CTTACCATCTGGCCCCAGTGCTGCAATGATACCGCGAGACCCACGCTCACCGGCTCCAGATTTATCAGCA
ATAAACCAGCCAGCCGGAAGGGCCGAGCGCAGAAGTGGTCCTGCAACTTTATCCGCCTCCATCCAGTCTA
TTAATTGTTGCCGGGAAGCTAGAGTAAGTAGTTCGCCAGTTAATAGTTTGCGCAACGTTGTTGCCATTGC
TACAGGCATCGTGGTGTCACGCTCGTCGTTTGGTATGGCTTCATTCAGCTCCGGTTCCCAACGATCAAGG
CGAGTTACATGATCCCCCATGTTGTGCAAAAAAGCGGTTAGCTCCTTCGGTCCTCCGATCGTTGTCAGAA
GTAAGTTGGCCGCAGTGTTATCACTCATGGTTATGGCAGCACTGCATAATTCTCTTACTGTCATGCCATC
CGTAAGATGCTTTTCTGTGACTGGTGAGTACTCAACCAAGTCATTCTGAGAATAGTGTATGCGGCGACCG
AGTTGCTCTTGCCCGGCGTCAATACGGGATAATACCGCGCCACATAGCAGAACTTTAAAAGTGCTCATCA
TTGGAAAACGTTCTTCGGGGCGAAAACTCTCAAGGATCTTACCGCTGTTGAGATCCAGTTCGATGTAACC
CACTCGTGCACCCAACTGATCTTCAGCATCTTTTACTTTCACCAGCGTTTCTGGGTGAGCAAAAACAGGA
AGGCAAAATGCCGCAAAAAAGGGAATAAGGGCGACACGGAAATGTTGAATACTCATACTCTTCCTTTTTC
AATATTATTGAAGCATTTATCAGGGTTATTGTCTCATGAGCGGATACATATTTGAATGTATTTAGAAAAA
TAAACAAATAGGGGTTCCGCGCACATTTCCCCGAAAAGTGCCACCTAAATTGTAAGCGTTAATATTTTGT
TAAAATTCGCGTTAAATTTTTGTTAAATCAGCTCATTTTTTAACCAATAGGCCGAAATCGGCAAAATCCC
TTATAAATCAAAAGAATAGACCGAGATAGGGT
[37 nt withheld, positions 7383-7419]
AAAGAACGTGGACTCCAACGTCAAAGG
[49 nt withheld, positions 7447-7495]
T
[91 nt withheld, positions 7497-7587]
G
[124 nt withheld, positions 7589-7712]
CCCATTCGCCATTCAGGCTGCGCAACTGTTGGGAAGGGCGATCGGTGCGGGCCTCTTCGCTATTACGCCA
GTCGACCATAGCCAATTCAATATGGCGTATATGGACTCATGCCAATTCAATATGGTGGATCTGGACCTGT
GCCAATTCAATATGGCGTATATGGACTCGTGCCAATTCAATATGGTGGATCTGGACCCCAGCCAATTCAA
TATGGCGGACTTGGCACCATGCCAATTCAATATGGCGGACTTGGCACTGTGCCAACTGGGGAGGGGTCTA
CTTGGCACGGTGCCAAGTTTGAGGAGGGGTCTTGGCCCTGTGCCAAGTCCGCCATATTGAATTGGCATGG
TGCCAATAATGGCGGCCATATTGGCTATATGCCAGGATCAATATATAGGCAATATCCAATATGGCCCTAT
GCCAATATGGCTATTGGCCAGGTTCAATACTATGTATTGGCCCTATGCCATATAGTATTCCATATATGGG
TTTTCCTATTGACGTAGATAGCCCCTCCCAATGGGCGGTCCCATATACCATATATGGGGCTTCCTAATAC
CGCCCATAGCCACTCCCCCATTGACGTCAATGGTCTCTATATATGGTCTTTCCTATTGACGTCATATGGG
CGGTCCTATTGACGTATATGGCGCCTCCCCCATTGACGTCAATTACGGTAAATGGCCCGCCTGGCTCAAT
GCCCATTGACGTCAATAGGACCACCCACCATTGACGTCAATGGGATGGCTCATTGCCCATTCATATCCGT
TCTCACGCCCCCTATTGACGTCAATGACGGTAAATGGCCCACTTGGCAGTACATCAATATCTATTAATAG
TAACTTGGCAAGTACATTACTATTGGAAGGACGCCAGGGTACATTGGCAGTACTCCCATTGACGTCAATG
GCGGTAAATGGCCCGCGATGGCTGCCAAGTACATCCCCATTGACGTCAATGGGGAGGGGCAATGACGCAA
ATGGGCGTTCCATTGACGTAAATGGGCGGTAGGCGTGCCTAATGGGAGGTCTATATAAGCAATGCTCGTT
TAGGGA
