>Addgene plasmid #69228 | pCSDest2-SpCas9-MT3-NLS-3XHA-NLS-ZFP_TS2 | addgene partial sequence | sequence record 124819 | EBV-rev 5'-GTGGTTTGTCCAAACTCATC-3'
ATTCTAGAGGCTCGAGTCATTACCCGGGGTCTTTCTGACGGAGGTGGATCTTGGTGTGCCGTGTCAGGTC
GTCGCTCCGCGCGAACTTCCTGCCGCAGATGTCACAGGCGAAGGGCTTTTCTCCTGTGTGGGTGCGGATG
TGCCGGGTCAGGTGGCCCTTGTCGCTGAAGTTCCTCATGCAGATGCGGCATTGAAACGGTTTTTGCCCTG
TGTGAATGCGGATGTGCTGTGTCAGGTGGTCGCTCCGACTGAAGCGGCGGTCACAGGACTCGACAGGACA
CGCGTATGGCTTCTCACCAGTGTGCGTGCGTTGGTGCCGTGTCAGGTGGCTCTTCTCCGAGAAGGACTTG
CCACATTCAGGACATTTATAGGGCTTTCCGGATTCGAAATCCAGTTTCTTTTTCTTAGCTGCCGGAGCGG
CGGATCCAGCGTAATCTGGAACGTCATAAGGATACGATCCTGCATAGTCCGGGACGTCATA
