>Addgene plasmid #69228 | pCSDest2-SpCas9-MT3-NLS-3XHA-NLS-ZFP_TS2 | addgene partial sequence | sequence record 125724 | CMV-F 5'-CGCAAATGGGCGGTAGGCGTG-3'
ATGCTCGTTTAGGGAACCGCCATTCTGCCTGGGGACGTCGGAGCAAGCTTGATTTAGGTGACACTATAGA
ATACAAGCTACTTGTTCTTTTTGCAGGATCCCATCGATTCGAATTCAAGGATCAACAAGTTTGTACAAAA
AAGCAGGCTGGCGCCACCATGGACAAGAAGTACTCCATTGGGCTCGATATCGGTACCAACAGCGTCGGCT
GGGCCGTCATTACGGACGAGTACAAGGTGCCGAGCAAAAAATTCAAAGTTCTGGGCAATACCGATCGCCA
CAGCATAAAGAAGAACCTCATTGGAGCCCTCCTGTTCGACTCCGGGGAGACGGCCGAAGCCACGCGGCTC
AAAAGAACAGCACGGCGCAGATATACCCGCAGAAAGAATCGGATCTGCTACCTGCAGGAGATCTTTAGTA
ATGAGATGGCTAAGGTGGATGACTCTTTCTTCCATAGGCTGGAGGAGTCCTTTTTGGTGGAGGAGGATAA
AAAGCACGAGCGCCACCCAATCTTTGGCAATATCGTGGACGAGGTGGCGTACCATGAAAAGTACCCAACC
ATATATCATCTGAGGAAGAAGCTGGTAGACAGTACTGATAAGGCTGACTTGCGGTTGATCTATCTCGCGC
TGGCGCACATGATCAAATTTCGGGGACACTTCCTCATCGAGGGGGACCTGAACCCAGACAACAGCGATGT
CGACAAACTCTTTATCCAACTGGTTCAGACTTACAATCAGCTTTTCGAGGAGAACCCGATCAACGCATCC
GGCGTTGACGCCAAAGCAATCCTGAGCGCTAGGCTGTCCAAATCCCGGCGGCTCGAAAACCTCATCGCAC
AGCTCCCTGGGGAGAAGAAGAACGGCCTGTTTGGTAATCTTATCGCCCTGTCACTCGGGCTGACCCC
