>Addgene plasmid #69228 | pCSDest2-SpCas9-MT3-NLS-3XHA-NLS-ZFP_TS2 | addgene partial sequence | sequence record 125725 | T3 5'-GCAATTAACCCTCACTAAAGG-3'
ATGCATTGGCGCCGCGGCCGCGAATTAAAAAACCTCCCACACCTCCCCCTGAACCTGAAACATAAAATGA
ATGCAATTGTTGTTGTTAACTTGTTTATTGCAGCTTATAATGGTTACAAATAAAGCAATAGCATCACAAA
TTTCACAAATAAAGCATTTTTTTCACTGCATTCTAGTTGTGGTTTGTCCAAACTCATCAATGTATCTTAT
CATGTCTGGATCTACGTAATACGACTCACTATAGTTCTAGAGGCTCGAGTCATTACCCGGGGTCTTTCTG
ACGGAGGTGGATCTTGGTGTGCCGTGTCAGGTCGTCGCTCCGCGCGAACTTCCTGCCGCAGATGTCACAG
GCGAAGGGCTTTTCTCCTGTGTGGGTGCGGATGTGCCGGGTCAGGTGGCCCTTGTCGCTGAAGTTCCTCA
TGCAGATGCGGCATTGAAACGGTTTTTGCCCTGTGTGAATGCGGATGTGCTGTGTCAGGTGGTCGCTCCG
ACTGAAGCGGCGGTCACAGGACTCGACAGGACACGCGTATGGCTTCTCACCAGTGTGCGTGCGTTGGTGC
CGTGTCAGGTGGCTCTTCTCCGAGAAGGACTTGCCACATTCAGGACATTTATAGGGCTTTCCGGATTCGA
AATCCAGTTTCTTTTTCTTAGCTGCCGGAGCGGCGGATCCAGCGTAATCTGGAACGTCATAAGGATACGA
TCCTGCATAGTCCGGGACGTCATAGGGATAGCCCGCATAGTCAGGAACATCGTATGGGTATACCTTCCTC
TTCTTCTTGGGCCCGCCGGTGCCGTCTCCACCGAGCTGAGAGAGGTCGATTCTTGTTTCATAGAGCCCCG
TAATTGACTGATGAATCAGTGTGGCGTCCAGGACCTCCTTTGTAGAGGTGTACTTCTTTCTGTCTATGGT
GGTGTCGAAG
